>Addgene plasmid #185029 | pRAR051 | addgene full sequence | sequence record 363327 | Addgene NGS Result
GCCTCTCGGCGCGCCATCGGAAGCTTATCGATGATAAGCTGTCAAACATGAGAATTACAACTTATATCGT
ATGGGGCTGACTTCAGGTGCTACATTTGAAGAGATAAATTGCACTGAAATCTAGAAATATTTTATCTGAT
TAATAAGATGATCTTCTTGAGATCGTTTTGGTCTGCGCGTAATCTCTTGCTCTGAAAACGAAAAAACCGC
CTTGCAGGGCGGTTTTTCGAAGGTTCTCTGAGCTACCAACTCTTTGAACCGAGGTAACTGGCTTGGAGGA
GCGCAGTCACCAAAACTTGTCCTTTCAGTTTAGCCTTAACCGGCGCATGACTTCAAGACTAACTCCTCTA
AATCAATTACCAGTGGCTGCTGCCAGTGGTGCTTTTGCATGTCTTTCCGGGTTGGACTCAAGACGATAGT
TACCGGATAAGGCGCAGCGGTCGGACTGAACGGGGGGTTCGTGCATACAGTCCAGCTTGGAGCGAACTGC
CTACCCGGAACTGAGTGTCAGGCGTGGAATGAGACAAACGCGGCCATAACAGCGGAATGACACCGGTAAA
CCGAAAGGCAGGAACAGGAGAGCGCACGAGGGAGCCGCCAGGGGGAAACGCCTGGTATCTTTATAGTCCT
GTCGGGTTTCGCCACCACTGATTTGAGCGTCAGATTTCGTGATGCTTGTCAGGGGGGCGGAGCCTATGGA
AAAACGGCTTTGCCGCGGCCCTCTCACTTCCCTGTTAAGTATCTTCCTGGCATCTTCCAGGAAATCTCCG
CCCCGTTCGTAAGCCATTTCCGCTCGCCGCAGTCGAACGACCGAGCGTAGCGAGTCAGTGAGCGAGGAAG
CGGAATATATCCTGTATCACATATTCTGCTGACGCACCGGTGCAGCCTTTTTTCTCCTGCCACATGAAGC
ACTTCACTGACACCCTCATCAGTGCCAACATAGTAAGCCAGTATACACTCCGCTAGCGCTGATGTCCGGC
GGTGCTTTTGCCGTTACGCACCACCCCGTCAGTAGCTGAACAGGAGGGACAGCTGATAGAAACAGAAGCC
ACTGGAGCACCTCAAAAACACCATCATACACTAAATCAGTAAGTTGGCAGCATCACCCGACGCACTTTGC
GCCGAATAAATACCTGTGACGGAAGATCACTTCGCAGAATAAATAAATCCTGGTGTCCCTGTTGATACCG
GGAAGCCCTGGGCCAACTTTTGGCGAAAATGAGACGTTGATCGGAGGCTTGGATTCTCACCAATAAAAAA
CGCCCGGCGGCAACCGAGCGTTCTGAACAAATCCAGATGGAGTTCTTAGGTCATTACTGGATCTATCAAC
AGGAGTCCAAGCGAGCTCGATATCAAATTACGCCCCGCCCTGCCACTCATCGCAGTACTGTTGTAATTCA
TTAAGCATTCTGCCGACATGGAAGCCATCACAAACGGCATGATGAACCTGAATCGCCAGCGGCATCAGCA
CCTTGTCGCCTTGCGTATAATATTTGCCCATGGTGAAAACGGGGGCGAAGAAGTTGTCCATATTGGCCAC
GTTTAAATCAAAACTGGTGAAACTCACCCAGGGATTGGCTGAGACGAAAAACATATTCTCAATAAACCCT
TTAGGGAAATAGGCCAGGTTTTCACCGTAACACGCCACATCTTGCGAATATATGTGTAGAAACTGCCGGA
AATCGTCGTGGTATTCACTCCAGAGCGATGAAAACGTTTCAGTTTGCTCATGGAAAACGGTGTAACAAGG
GTTAACACTATCCCATATCACCAGCTCACCGTCTTTCATTGCCATACGAAATTCCGGATGAGCATTCATC
AGGCGGGCAAGAATGTGAATAAAGGCCGGATAAAACTTGTGCTTATTTTTCTTTACGGTCTTTAAAAAGG
CCGTAATATCCAGCTGAACGGTCTGGTTATAGGTACATTGAGCAACTGACTGAAATGCCTCAAAATGTTC
TTTACGATGCCATTGGGATATATCAACGGTGGTATATCCAGTGATTTTTTTCTCCATTTTAGCTTCCTTA
GCTCCTGAAAATCTCGATAACTCAAAAAATACGCCCGGTAGTGATCTTATTTCATTATGGTGAAAGTTGG
AACCTCTTACGTGCCCGATCAACTGCAGTCTAGACTCGAGTAAGGATCCAGTTCACCGACAAACAACAGA
TAAAACGAAAGGCCCAGTCTTTCGACTGAGCCTTTCGTTTTATTTGATGCCTGGCAGTTCCCTACTCTCG
CATGGGGAGACCCCACACTACCATCGGCGCTACGGCGTTTCACTTCTGAGTTCGGCATGGGGTCAGGTGG
GACCACCGCGCTACTGCCGCCAGGCAAATTCTGTTTTATCAGACCGCTTCTGCGTTCTGATTTAATCTGT
ATCAGGCTGAAAATCTTCTCTCATCCGCCAAAACAGCCAAGCTGGAGACCGTTTAAACTCAATGATGATG
ATGATGATGGTCGACGGCGCTATTCAGATCCTCTTCTGAGATGAGTTTTTGTTCGGGCCCAAGCTTCAGA
TCCTTATTTGTAGAGCTCATCCATGCCATGTGTAATCCCAGCAGCAGTTACAAACTCAAGAAGGACCATG
TGGTCACGCTTTTCGTTGGGATCTTTCGAAAGGACAGATTGTGTCGACAGGTAATGGTTGTCTGGTAAAA
GGACAGGGCCATCGCCAATTGGAGTATTTTGTTGATAATGGTCTGCTAGTTGAACGGAACCATCTTCAAC
GTTGTGGCGAATTTTGAAGTTAGCTTTGATTCCATTCTTTTGTTTGTCTGCCGTGATGTATACATTGTGT
GAGTTAAAGTTGTACTCGAGTTTGTGTCCAAGAATGTTTCCATCTTCTTTAAAATCAATACCCTTTAACT
CGATACGATTAACAAGGGTATCACCTTCAAACTTGACTTCAGCACGCGTCTTGTAGGTCCCGTCATCTTT
GAAAGATATAGTGCGTTCCTGTACATAACCTTCGGGCATGGCACTCTTGAAAAAGTCATGCCGTTTCATG
TGATCCGGATAACGGGAAAAGCATTGAACACCATAGGTCAGAGTAGTGACAAGTGTTGGCCACGGAACAG
GTAGTTTTCCAGTAGTGCAAATAAATTTAAGGGTGAGTTTTCCGTTTGTAGCATCACCTTCACCCTCTCC
ACGGACAGAAAATTTGTGCCCATTAACATCACCATCTAATTCAACAAGAATTGGGACAACTCCAGTGAAA
AGTTCTTCTCCTTTGCTCATACCACCACCACCATGACCAACGGTGGAGCGGATTTTCATTACGTTACCGC
AAGAGCAGCTAGCAGTAATTTCTTCGTATTTCGGGTGAATATCTTTTTTCATGGGAAAACCTCGGTTTAA
GGCGCGCACGCTCTTCCAGCCCTAACGCCAGACACCTGCGCATGTTAAAAGTATAGCTTCAATACGATCA
TTTCGTACGAAGGCGCGAAATCATACAGAAATTAACCAGCGTATGCAAACTGATCCGCACTCTTCTACGG
CAATGTGTATACTAACCCACCGAATTTCAAGTCAGGATGATGCTATGCCCGTTGCCCACGTTGCCTTGCC
CGTTCCGCTTCCTCGTACCTTTGACTATCTGCTGCCAGAAGGCATGACGGTTAAAGCTGGGTGTCGCGTG
CGCGTGCCGTTTGGCAAACAGCAGGAGCGCATCGGGATTGTGGTATCAGTTAGCGATGCCAGCGAACTGC
CGCTCAATGAGCTAAAAGCGGTAGTCGAAGTGCTGGATAGTGAGCCGGTGTTTACTCACTCCGTCTGGCG
ATTGCTGCTATGGGCGGCAGATTACTATCATCATCCGATTGGCGATGTGCTGTTTCATGCCTTGCCGAGA
TCTTTAGAATTCAGCCGGAAGCATAAAGTGTAAA
Features (pLannotate 1.2.2; 14 found; start..end, strand, type, name):
     21..45      -  promoter       tet promoter (fragment): E. coli promoter for tetracycline efflux protein gene
    157..702     +  rep_origin     p15A ori: Plasmids containing the medium-copy-number p15A origin of replication can be propagated in E. coli cells that contain a second plasmid with the ColE1 origin.
    790..845     +  rep_origin     RSF ori (fragment): Plasmids containing the RSF 1030 origin of replication can be propagated in E. coli cells that contain additional plasmids with compatible origins.
    964..1107    -  mobile_element IS1 (fragment): prokaryotic transposable element IS1
   1253..1287    -  terminator     lambda t0 terminator: minimal transcription terminator from phage lambda (Scholtissek and Grosse, 1987)
   1358..2017    -  CDS            CmR: chloramphenicol acetyltransferase; cat; confers resistance to chloramphenicol
   2018..2115    -  promoter       cat promoter: promoter of the E. coli cat gene encoding chloramphenicol acetyltransferase
   2170..2216    -  terminator     rrnB T1 terminator: transcription terminator T1 from the E. coli rrnB gene
   2218..2333    -  ncRNA          5S rRNA: Accession: RF00001 - 5S ribosomal RNA
   2442..2459    -  CDS            capTEV™ (fragment): composite tag for in vivo biotinylation, TEV protease cleavage, and 6xHis tagging
   2527..3240    -  CDS            Superfolder GFP: Superfolder GFP is a basic (constitutively fluorescent) green fluorescent protein published in 2005, derived from Aequorea victoria. It is reported to be a very rapidly-maturing weak dimer.
   3253..3342    -  CDS            rpmE (fragment): RL31_ECOLI - Experimental evidence at protein level: Swiss-Prot protein existence level 1. Binds the 23S rRNA. From Escherichia coli (strain K12).
   3545..3847    +  CDS            priA (fragment): PRIA_ECOLI - Experimental evidence at protein level: Swiss-Prot protein existence level 1. Involved in the restart of stalled replication forks. Recognizes and binds the arrested nascent DNA chain at stalled replication forks. It can open the DNA duplex, via its helicase activity, and promote assembly of the primosome and loading of the major replicative helicase DnaB onto DNA. Is also involved in initiation of normal DNA replication in various plasmids and phages. Binds to branched DNA structures that resemble D-loops or to the primosome assembly site (PAS). Binds to DNA in two distinct modes
   3863..3884    -  promoter       lac UV5 promoter (fragment): E. coli lac promoter with an "up" mutation
