[The description below was written by a language model from this plasmid's Addgene catalogue record and pLannotate feature annotations shown in this document.]
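Description:
pRAR051 is a 3,884 nt bacterial reporter plasmid built on a pACYC-type backbone with the p15A origin of replication and a chloramphenicol acetyltransferase gene (CmR) driven by its own cat promoter and followed by a lambda t0 terminator. The catalogue lists it as high copy, although p15A is generally regarded as a medium-copy origin that is compatible with ColE1-type plasmids. Short backbone matches to an IS1 element, the RSF origin, and the tet and lac UV5 promoters appear in the annotation only as fragments and are probably not functional parts of the design.

The payload is a translational fusion reporter for the E. coli MG1655 ribosomal protein L31 gene (rpmE). About 400 nt of the native l31 promoter region drives transcription. The annotated priA fragment on the opposite strand probably reflects neighbouring chromosomal sequence carried within this upstream region. The promoter is followed by the l31 5'UTR, in which nucleotides 47-51 and 80-84 have been mutated, and then by the first 90 nt of the rpmE coding sequence. This fragment is joined through a glycine linker to superfolder GFP, and the cassette ends in the rrnB terminator region (5S rRNA segment and T1 terminator). A short capTEV-like match downstream of sfGFP is not mentioned in the catalogue entry.

Because the native promoter, leader and start of the coding region are retained, sfGFP fluorescence reports regulation acting through these sequences at both the transcriptional and post-transcriptional levels. The construct is a 5'UTR mutant variant, presumably meant for comparison with an unmutated counterpart. The associated work concerns Zur- and zinc-dependent control of L31 expression and RNA-mediated repression involving the paralogue L31p, but the record does not state the specific effect expected from these mutations.
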