Addgene plasmid #185029: pRAR051
Purpose: 400 nt l31 promoter region, l31 5'UTR with nt. 47-51 and 80-84 mutated, 90 nt of l31 coding region, glycine linker, sfGFP, trrnB
Depositing lab: Julius Lucks. Depositing organization: Northwestern University. Publication: Zur and zinc increase expression of E. coli ribosomal protein L31 through RNA-mediated repression of the repressor L31p. Rasmussen RA, Wang S, Camarillo JM, Sosnowski V, Cho BK, Goo YA, Lucks JB, O'Halloran TV. Nucleic Acids Res. 2022 Dec 9;50(22):12739-12753. doi: 10.1093/nar/gkac1086. PubMed 36533433.
Backbone
  Vector backbone: p15A oripACYC
  Vector type: Bacterial Expression
Growth in bacteria
  Bacterial resistance: Chloramphenicol, 25 μg/mL
  Growth temperature: 37°C
  Growth strain: DH5alpha
  Copy number: High Copy
Gene/Insert
  Gene/Insert name: L31-sfGFP (alt name: rpmE-sfGFP)
  Species: E. coli MG1655
  Mutation: Nucleotides 47-51 & 80-84 mutated rpmE 5'UTR, Only first 90 nt of rpmE coding present
  Cloning method: Gibson Cloning
Terms and licenses: Academic/Nonprofit Terms; Industry Terms: Not Available to Industry
How to cite: pRAR051 was a gift from Julius Lucks (Addgene plasmid # 185029 ; http://n2t.net/addgene:185029 ; RRID:Addgene_185029)
